>Addgene plasmid #241198 | T2A-mCherry-P2A-NTRv2-pA-ORF-3 | addgene full sequence | sequence record 482466 | Addgene NGS Result
GTAAAACGACGGCCAGTCTTAAGCTCGGGCCCGGTCTCTTCGCCCGAGGGCAGAGGCAGTCTGCTGACAT
GCGGTGACGTGGAAGAGAATCCCGGCCCTGTGAGCAAGGGCGAGGAGGACAACATGGCCATCATCAAGGA
GTTCATGCGCTTCAAGGTGCACATGGAGGGCTCCGTGAACGGCCACGAGTTCGAGATCGAGGGCGAGGGC
GAGGGCCGCCCCTACGAGGGCACCCAGACCGCCAAGCTGAAGGTGACCAAGGGCGGCCCCCTGCCCTTCG
CCTGGGACATCCTGTCCCCTCAGTTCATGTACGGCTCCAAGGCCTACGTGAAGCACCCCGCCGACATCCC
CGACTACTTGAAGCTGTCCTTCCCCGAGGGCTTCAAGTGGGAGCGCGTGATGAACTTCGAGGACGGCGGC
GTGGTGACCGTGACCCAGGACTCCTCCCTGCAGGACGGCGAGTTCATCTACAAGGTGAAGCTGCGCGGCA
CCAACTTCCCCTCCGACGGCCCCGTAATGCAGAAGAAGACCATGGGCTGGGAGGCCTCCTCCGAGCGGAT
GTACCCCGAGGACGGCGCCCTGAAGGGCGAGATCAAGCAGAGGCTGAAGCTGAAGGACGGCGGCCACTAC
GACGCCGAGGTCAAGACCACCTACAAGGCCAAGAAGCCCGTGCAGCTGCCCGGCGCCTACAACGTCAACA
TCAAGCTGGACATCACCTCCCACAACGAGGACTACACCATCGTGGAACAGTACGAGCGCGCCGAGGGCCG
CCACTCCACCGGCGGCATGGACGAGCTGTACAAGGGAAGCGGAGCTACTAACTTCAGCCTGCTGAAGCAG
GCTGGAGACGTGGAGGAGAACCCCGGGCCTATGACTATTGTTCAAGCTGCCCAATCCCGCTACTCCACCA
AAGCCTTTGATGCTTCGCGCAAATTGCCTGAAGAGAAAGTCGCGGCAGTGAAAGAGTTAATCCGCATGAG
TGCGTCCAGTGTCAACTCGCAACCTTGGCATTTTATTGTCGCGAGCAGTGAAGAGGGAAAAGCGCGCATC
GCCAAAGCAACACAAGGTGGTTTTGCTGCTAATGAGCGCAAGATTTTGGATGCTTCTCACGTTGTGGTGT
TCTGCGCCAAAACGGCGATTGATGAAGCGTACCTACTCGACCTTTTGGAAAGCGAAGACAAAGATGGCCG
CTACGCCGATGTCGAAGCAAAAAATGGCATGCACGCTGGTCGTTCATTTTTCGTCAACATGCACCGCTTT
GACTTGAAAGACGCGCATCACTGGATGGAAAAGCAAGTTTACCTCAATGTGGGGACGCTGCTATTGGGTG
CTTCTGCGATGGAGATCGACGCGGTGCCAATTGAAGGCTTCGATGCCAAGGTGCTTGATGAGGAGTTTGG
TCTGCGTGAGAAGGGCTTTACCAGCGTGGTGATTGTGCCGCTGGGTTACCATAGCGAAGACGATTTTAAT
GCTAAGCTGCCAAAATCACGTTGGTCAGCAGAGACTGTTTTTACCGAAATCTAACTCGAGTCTAGAACTA
TAGTGAGTCGTATTACGTAGATCCAGACATGATAAGATACATTGATGAGTTTGGACAAACCACAACTAGA
ATGCAGTGAAAAAAATGCTTTATTTGTGAAATTTGTGATGCTATTGCTTTATTTGTAACCATTATAAGCT
GCAATAAACAAGTTAACAACAACAATTGCATTCATTTTATGTTTCAGGTTCAGGGGGAGGTGTGGGAGGT
TTTTTAATTCCTCAAGAGACCTCTAGACCAGCCAGGACAGAAATGCCTCGACTTCGCTGCTACCCAAGGT
TGCCGGGTGACGCACACCGTGGAAACGGATGAAGGCACGAACCCAGTGGACATAAGCCTGTTCGGTTCGT
AAGCTGTAATGCAAGTAGCGTATGCGCTCACGCAACTGGTCCAGAACCTTGACCGAACGCAGCGGTGGTA
ACGGCGCAGTGGCGGTTTTCATGGCTTGTTATGACTGTTTTTTTGGGGTACAGTCTATGCCTCGGGCATC
CAAGCAGCAAGCGCGTTACGCCGTGGGTCGATGTTTGATGTTATGGAGCAGCAACGATGTTACGCAGCAG
GGCAGTCGCCCTAAAACAAAGTTAAACATTATGAGGGAAGCGGTGATCGCCGAAGTATCGACTCAACTAT
CAGAGGTAGTTGGCGTCATCGAGCGCCATCTCGAACCGACGTTGCTGGCCGTACATTTGTACGGCTCCGC
AGTGGATGGCGGCCTGAAGCCACACAGTGATATTGATTTGCTGGTTACGGTGACCGTAAGGCTTGATGAA
ACAACGCGGCGAGCTTTGATCAACGACCTTTTGGAAACTTCGGCTTCCCCTGGAGAGAGCGAGATTCTCC
GCGCTGTAGAAGTCACCATTGTTGTGCACGACGACATCATTCCGTGGCGTTATCCAGCTAAGCGCGAACT
GCAATTTGGAGAATGGCAGCGCAATGACATTCTTGCAGGTATCTTCGAGCCAGCCACGATCGACATTGAT
CTGGCTATCTTGCTGACAAAAGCAAGAGAACATAGCGTTGCCTTGGTAGGTCCAGCGGCGGAGGAACTCT
TTGATCCGGTTCCTGAACAGGATCTATTTGAGGCGCTAAATGAAACCTTAACGCTATGGAACTCGCCGCC
CGACTGGGCTGGCGATGAGCGAAATGTAGTGCTTACGTTGTCCCGCATTTGGTACAGCGCAGTAACCGGC
AAAATCGCGCCGAAGGATGTCGCTGCCGACTGGGCAATGGAGCGCCTGCCGGCCCAGTATCAGCCCGTCA
TACTTGAAGCTAGACAGGCTTATCTTGGACAAGAAGAAGATCGCTTGGCCTCGCGCGCAGATCAGTTGGA
AGAATTTGTCCACTACGTGAAAGGCGAGATCACCAAGGTAGTCGGCAAATAACCCTCGAGCCACCCATGA
CCAAAATCCCTTAACGTGAGTTACGCGTCGTTCCACTGAGCGTCAGACCCCGTAGAAAAGATCAAAGGAT
CTTCTTGAGATCCTTTTTTTCTGCGCGTAATCTGCTGCTTGCAAACAAAAAAACCACCGCTACCAGCGGT
GGTTTGTTTGCCGGATCAAGAGCTACCAACTCTTTTTCCGAAGGTAACTGGCTTCAGCAGAGCGCAGATA
CCAAATACTGTTCTTCTAGTGTAGCCGTAGTTAGGCCACCACTTCAAGAACTCTGTAGCACCGCCTACAT
ACCTCGCTCTGCTAATCCTGTTACCAGTGGCTGCTGCCAGTGGCGATAAGTCGTGTCTTACCGGGTTGGA
CTCAAGACGATAGTTACCGGATAAGGCGCAGCGGTCGGGCTGAACGGGGGGTTCGTGCACACAGCCCAGC
TTGGAGCGAACGACCTACACCGAACTGAGATACCTACAGCGTGAGCTATGAGAAAGCGCCACGCTTCCCG
AAGGGAGAAAGGCGGACAGGTATCCGGTAAGCGGCAGGGTCGGAACAGGAGAGCGCACGAGGGAGCTTCC
AGGGGGAAACGCCTGGTATCTTTATAGTCCTGTCGGGTTTCGCCACCTCTGACTTGAGCGTCGATTTTTG
TGATGCTCGTCAGGGGGGCGGAGCCTATGGAAAAACGCCAGCAACGCGGCCTTTTTACGGTTCCTGGCCT
TTTGCTGGCCTTTTGCTCACATGTTCTTTCCTGCGTTATCCCCTGATTCTGTGGATAACCGTATTACCGC
CTTTGAGTGAGCTGATACCGCTCGCCGCAGCCGAACGACCGAGCGCAGCGAGTCAGTGAGCGAGGAAGCG
GAAGAGCGCCCAATACGCAAACCGCCTCTCCCCGCGCGTTGGCCGATTCATTAATGCAGCTGGCACGACA
GGTTTCCCGACTGGAAAGCGGGCAGTGAGCGCAACGCAATTAATACGCGTACCGCTAGCCAGGAAGAGTT
TGTAGAAACGCAAAAAGGCCATCCGTCAGGATGGCCTTCTGCTTAGTTTGATGCCTGGCAGTTTATGGCG
GGCGTCCTGCCCGCCACCCTCCGGGCCGTTGCTTCACAACGTTCAAATCCGCTCCCGGCGGATTTGTCCT
ACTCAGGAGAGCGTTCACCGACAAACAACAGATAAAACGAAAGGCCCAGTCTTCCGACTGAGCCTTTCGT
TTTATTTGATGCCTGGCAGTTCCCTACTCTCGCGTTAACGCTAGCATGGATGTTTTCCCAGTCACGACGT
T
Features (pLannotate 1.2.2; 12 found; start..end, strand, type, name):
    100..804     +  CDS            mCherry: mCherry is a basic (constitutively fluorescent) red fluorescent protein published in 2004, derived from Discosoma sp.. It is reported to be a very rapidly-maturing monomer with low acid sensitivity.
    871..1521    +  CDS            nfsB: NFSB_SALTY - Also known as nfnB From Salmonella typhimurium (strain LT2 / SGSC1412 / ATCC 700720).
   1538..1555    -  promoter       T7 promoter (fragment): promoter for bacteriophage T7 RNA polymerase
   1560..1694    -  polyA_signal   SV40 poly(A) signal: SV40 polyadenylation signal
   1869..1892    +  promoter       Pc promoter (fragment): intI1 (promoter lies within the coding sequence); class 1 integron promoter
   2068..2124    +  CDS            GmR (fragment): gentamycin acetyltransferase; aacC1; confers resistance to gentamycin
   2131..2922    +  CDS            SmR: aminoglycoside adenylyltransferase (Murphy, 1985); aadA; confers resistance to spectinomycin and streptomycin
   3015..3603    +  rep_origin     ori: high-copy-number ColE1/pMB1/pBR322/pUC origin of replication
   3786..3878    +  CDS            lacI (fragment): lac repressor; lacI; The lac repressor binds to the lac operator to inhibit transcription in E. coli. This inhibition can be relieved by adding lactose or isopropyl-β-D-thiogalactopyranoside (IPTG).
   3933..3960    -  terminator     rrnB T2 terminator: transcription terminator T2 from the E. coli rrnB gene
   4092..4135    +  terminator     rrnB T1 terminator: Escherichia coli rrnB; transcription terminator T1 from the E. coli rrnB gene
   4182..17      -  CDS            lacZα (fragment) (across the origin): LacZα fragment of β-galactosidase; lacZ fragment
