[The description below was written by a language model from this plasmid's Addgene catalogue record and pLannotate feature annotations shown in this document.]
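Description:
T2A-mCherry-P2A-NTRv2-pA-ORF-3 is a 4.2 kb middle entry vector for the mini-Golden subcloning platform, built on the pU6a:sgRNA#50 backbone and associated with work on knock-in genome editing in zebrafish. It is propagated in E. coli from a high-copy ColE1/pUC-type origin and selected with spectinomycin through the aadA (SmR) aminoglycoside adenylyltransferase gene. The annotation also picks up backbone remnants: fragments of a class 1 integron Pc promoter, a gentamicin resistance gene, lacI and lacZα, plus the rrnB T1 and T2 terminators. None of these appears to be part of the payload.

The insert is a promoterless, synthetic polycistronic cassette. According to the construct name, a T2A peptide precedes mCherry, and a P2A peptide separates mCherry from NTR-v2, a nitroreductase that the annotation tool matches to nfsB-type enzymes. The 2A sequences are not annotated individually, though short gaps upstream of mCherry and between the two coding regions are consistent with them. An SV40 polyadenylation signal follows the nitroreductase coding sequence, although it is annotated on the opposite strand, next to a small T7 promoter fragment. The leading T2A lets the cassette be fused in frame to an upstream coding sequence, so that ribosomal skipping releases the upstream protein, the red fluorescent reporter and the nitroreductase as separate products from one transcript.

The "ORF-3" suffix and the recorded TCGC linker probably denote a reading-frame variant for matching the cassette to a target locus, but the record does not state this, nor does it give the cloning sites. Nitroreductase is generally used for prodrug-induced ablation of expressing cells, so the module would both label and permit conditional removal of cells expressing the tagged gene.
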