Addgene plasmid #241198: T2A-mCherry-P2A-NTRv2-pA-ORF-3
Purpose: Middle entry vector for mini-Golden subcloning platform; mCherry; NTR-v2
Depositing lab: Junsu Kang. Depositing organization: University of Wisconsin, Madison. Publication: Advancing knock-in approaches for robust genome editing in zebrafish. Rodriguez-Parks A, Beezley EG, Manna S, Silaban I, Almutawa SI, Cao S, Ahmed H, Guyer M, Baker S, Richards MP, Kang J. Biol Open. 2026 Feb 2:bio.062472. doi: 10.1242/bio.062472. PubMed 41630603.
Backbone
  Vector backbone: pU6a:sgRNA#50
  Vector type: Mini-Golden
Growth in bacteria
  Bacterial resistance: Spectinomycin, 50 μg/mL
  Growth temperature: 37°C
  Growth strain: DH5alpha
  Copy number: Unknown
Gene/Insert
  Gene/Insert name: mCherry; NTR-v2
  Species: Synthetic
  Mutation: TCGC linker
  Cloning method: Restriction Enzyme; 5′ cloning site Unknown (unknown if destroyed); 3′ cloning site Unknown (unknown if destroyed)
Terms and licenses: Academic/Nonprofit Terms; Industry Terms: Not Available to Industry
How to cite: T2A-mCherry-P2A-NTRv2-pA-ORF-3 was a gift from Junsu Kang (Addgene plasmid # 241198 ; http://n2t.net/addgene:241198 ; RRID:Addgene_241198)
